Addgene plasmid #127148: RFP-(SIM)3
Purpose: Mammalian expression plasmid for mCherry-(SIM)3 client to assess SUMO-SIM scaffolds.
Depositing lab: Michael Rosen. Depositing organization: University of Texas Southwestern Medical Center. Publication: Compositional Control of Phase-Separated Cellular Bodies. Banani SF, Rice AM, Peeples WB, Lin Y, Jain S, Parker R, Rosen MK. Cell. 2016 Jul 28;166(3):651-663. doi: 10.1016/j.cell.2016.06.010. Epub 2016 Jun 30. PubMed 27374333.
Backbone
  Vector backbone: pC1-mCherry
  Backbone manufacturer: Clontech
  Backbone size w/o insert (bp): 4722
  Total vector size (bp): 5028
  Modifications to backbone: unknown
  Vector type: Mammalian Expression
  Selectable markers: Neomycin (select with G418)
Growth in bacteria
  Bacterial resistance: Kanamycin, 50 μg/mL
  Growth temperature: 37°C
  Growth strain: DH5alpha
  Copy number: High Copy
Gene/Insert
  Gene/Insert name: 3 repeats of human SUMO interactive motif (SIM) from PIASx each separated by (GGS)4
  Species: H. sapiens (human)
  Insert size (bp): 336
  Entrez Gene: PIAS2 (a.k.a. ARIP3, DIP, MIZ1, PIASX, SIZ2, ZMIZ4)
  Promoter: CMV
  Cloning method: Restriction Enzyme; 5′ cloning site BspEI (not destroyed); 3′ cloning site SalI (not destroyed)
  Sequencing primers: 5′ CCCCGTAATGCAGAAGAAGA; 3′ TGTGGGAGGTTTTTTAAAGCAAG
Terms and licenses: Academic/Nonprofit Terms; Industry Terms: Not Available to Industry
How to cite: RFP-(SIM)3 was a gift from Michael Rosen (Addgene plasmid # 127148 ; http://n2t.net/addgene:127148 ; RRID:Addgene_127148)
