[The description below was written by a language model from this plasmid's Addgene catalogue record and pLannotate feature annotations shown in this document.]
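Description:
RFP-(SIM)3 is a mammalian expression plasmid of about 5 kb built on the Clontech pC1-mCherry backbone, a C1-type vector in which inserts are fused in frame to the C-terminus of the fluorescent protein. It replicates in E. coli from a high-copy ColE1/pUC-type origin and also carries an f1 phage origin. A single NeoR/KanR (Tn5 aminoglycoside phosphotransferase) cassette provides both selections. The bacterial bla promoter drives kanamycin resistance in bacteria, while the SV40 enhancer/early promoter with the HSV TK polyadenylation signal allows G418 selection in mammalian cells. Short hits to ble, bGH poly(A) and SV40 large T antigen in the feature table are small fragment matches in the backbone, not functional elements.

The expression unit consists of the human CMV immediate-early enhancer and promoter, the mCherry coding sequence, the insert cloned between BspEI and SalI sites (both retained), and an SV40 polyadenylation signal. The insert is roughly 340 bp and encodes three copies of the SUMO-interacting motif (SIM) from human PIASx (PIAS2), with the repeats separated by flexible (GGS)4 linkers. The automated annotation flags only one short Pias2 fragment and matches it to the rat ortholog, whereas the catalogue entry gives the source as human and describes three repeats.

The resulting red fluorescent protein carrying three SIMs serves as a low-valency "client". It is expressed in mammalian cells to test its recruitment into phase-separated bodies formed by multivalent SUMO–SIM scaffolds, in studies of how the composition of cellular condensates is controlled.
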