Features (pLannotate 1.2.2; 16 found; start..end, strand, type, name):
      1..304     +  enhancer       CMV enhancer: human cytomegalovirus immediate early enhancer
    305..508     +  promoter       CMV promoter: human cytomegalovirus (CMV) immediate early promoter
    553..1260    +  CDS            mCherry: mCherry is a basic (constitutively fluorescent) red fluorescent protein published in 2004, derived from Discosoma sp.. It is reported to be a very rapidly-maturing monomer with low acid sensitivity.
   1303..1371    +  CDS            Pias2 (fragment): PIAS2_RAT - Also known as Miz1, Piasx. Experimental evidence at protein level: Swiss-Prot protein existence level 1. Functions as an E3-type small ubiquitin-like modifier (SUMO) ligase, stabilizing the interaction between UBE2I and the substrate, and as a SUMO-tethering factor. Plays a crucial role as a transcriptional coregulation in various cellular pathways, including the STAT pathway, the p53 pathway and the steroid hormone signaling pathway. The effects of this transcriptional coregulation, transactivation or silencing may vary depending upon the biological context and PIAS2 isoform studi
   1606..1632    +  misc_feature   MCS (fragment): multiple cloning site
   1649..1733    +  CDS            large T antigen (fragment): large T antigen from SV40 (simian virus 40)
   1756..1877    +  polyA_signal   SV40 poly(A) signal: SV40 polyadenylation signal
   1911..2339    -  rep_origin     f1 ori (sequence partly withheld): f1 bacteriophage origin of replication; arrow indicates direction of (+) strand synthesis
   2366..2470    +  promoter       AmpR promoter: bla
   2472..2829    +  promoter       SV40 promoter: SV40 enhancer and early promoter
   2864..3658    +  CDS            NeoR/KanR: aminoglycoside phosphotransferase from Tn5; aph(3')-II (or nptII); confers resistance to neomycin, kanamycin, and G418 (Geneticin®)
   3679..3831    +  CDS            ble (fragment): BLE_KLEPN - Experimental evidence at protein level: Swiss-Prot protein existence level 1. Binding protein with a strong affinity to the bleomycin family of antibiotics. Binds to CL990; an antimitotic-antibiotic compound. From Klebsiella pneumoniae.
   3890..3937    +  polyA_signal   HSV TK poly(A) signal: herpes simplex virus thymidine kinase polyadenylation signal (Cole and Stacy, 1985)
   4028..4044    -  polyA_signal   bGH poly(A) signal (fragment): bovine growth hormone polyadenylation signal
   4266..4854    +  rep_origin     ori: high-copy-number ColE1/pMB1/pBR322/pUC origin of replication
   4969..5028    +  enhancer       CMV enhancer (fragment): human cytomegalovirus immediate early enhancer
>Addgene plasmid #127148 | RFP-(SIM)3 | addgene full sequence | sequence record 255288 | Addgene NGS Result
CGTTACATAACTTACGGTAAATGGCCCGCCTGGCTGACCGCCCAACGACCCCCGCCCATTGACGTCAATA
ATGACGTATGTTCCCATAGTAACGCCAATAGGGACTTTCCATTGACGTCAATGGGTGGAGTATTTACGGT
AAACTGCCCACTTGGCAGTACATCAAGTGTATCATATGCCAAGTACGCCCCCTATTGACGTCAATGACGG
TAAATGGCCCGCCTGGCATTATGCCCAGTACATGACCTTATGGGACTTTCCTACTTGGCAGTACATCTAC
GTATTAGTCATCGCTATTACCATGGTGATGCGGTTTTGGCAGTACATCAATGGGCGTGGATAGCGGTTTG
ACTCACGGGGATTTCCAAGTCTCCACCCCATTGACGTCAATGGGAGTTTGTTTTGGCACCAAAATCAACG
GGACTTTCCAAAATGTCGTAACAACTCCGCCCCATTGACGCAAATGGGCGGTAGGCGTGTACGGTGGGAG
GTCTATATAAGCAGAGCTGGTTTAGTGAACCGTCAGATCCGCTAGCGCTACCGGTCGCCACCATGGTGAG
CAAGGGCGAGGAGGACAACATGGCCATCATCAAGGAGTTCATGCGCTTCAAGGTGCACATGGAGGGCTCC
GTGAACGGCCACGAGTTCGAGATCGAGGGCGAGGGCGAGGGCCGCCCCTACGAGGGCACCCAGACCGCCA
AGCTGAAGGTGACCAAGGGCGGCCCCCTGCCCTTCGCCTGGGACATCCTGTCCCCTCAGTTCATGTACGG
CTCCAAGGCCTACGTGAAGCACCCCGCCGACATCCCCGACTACTTGAAGCTGTCCTTCCCCGAGGGCTTC
AAGTGGGAGCGCGTGATGAACTTCGAGGACGGCGGCGTGGTGACCGTGACCCAGGACTCCTCCCTGCAGG
ACGGCGAGTTCATCTACAAGGTGAAGCTGCGCGGCACCAACTTCCCCTCCGACGGCCCCGTAATGCAGAA
GAAGACCATGGGCTGGGAGGCCTCCTCCGAGCGGATGTACCCCGAGGACGGCGCCCTGAAGGGCGAGATC
AAGCAGAGGCTGAAGCTGAAGGACGGCGGCCACTACGACGCCGAGGTCAAGACCACCTACAAGGCCAAGA
AGCCCGTGCAGCTGCCCGGCGCCTACAACGTCAACATCAAGCTGGACATCACCTCCCACAACGAGGACTA
CACCATCGTGGAACAGTACGAGCGCGCCGAGGGCCGCCACTCCACCGGCGGCATGGACGAGCTGTACAAG
TCCGGAGGTAGTGGCGGTAGCGGTGGCTCTTGGGGTGGGAGCAAAGTAGATGTGATCGACTTGACCATCG
AAAGCAGCAGCGACGAAGAAGAAGATCCGCCTGCCAAACGCGGCGGTAGCGGTGGCTCTGGCGGGAGCGG
CGGCTCGAAAGTTGATGTCATTGACCTTACAATTGAATCTTCGAGCGATGAAGAGGAAGATCCTCCAGCG
AAACGTGGCGGCTCGGGAGGTTCGGGCGGCAGCGGCGGAAGCAAAGTCGATGTAATTGACTTAACGATCG
AATCTAGCAGCGATGAAGAAGAAGATCCACCGGCTAAACGTGGGGGCTCATGCGGGGGTTCTTAGGTCGA
CGGTACCGCGGGCCCGGGATCCACCGGATCTAGATAACTGATCATAATCAGCCATACCACATTTGTAGAG
GTTTTACTTGCTTTAAAAAACCTCCCACACCTCCCCCTGAACCTGAAACATAAAATGAATGCAATTGTTG
TTGTTAACTTGTTTATTGCAGCTTATAATGGTTACAAATAAAGCAATAGCATCACAAATTTCACAAATAA
AGCATTTTTTTCACTGCATTCTAGTTGTGGTTTGTCCAAACTCATCAATGTATCTTAAGGCGTAAATTGT
AAGCGTTAATATTTTGTTAAAATTCGCGTTAAATTTTTGTTAAATCAGCTCATTTTTTAACCAATAGGCC
GAAATCGGCAAAATCCCTTATAAATCAAAAGAATAGACCGAGATAGGGT
[37 nt withheld, positions 2010-2046]
AAAGAACGTGGACTCCAACGTCAAAGG
[49 nt withheld, positions 2074-2122]
T
[91 nt withheld, positions 2124-2214]
G
[124 nt withheld, positions 2216-2339]
CAGGTGGCACTTTTCGGGGAAATGTGCGCGGAACCCCTATTTGTTTATTTTTCTAAATACATTCAAATAT
GTATCCGCTCATGAGACAATAACCCTGATAAATGCTTCAATAATATTGAAAAAGGAAGAGTCCTGAGGCG
GAAAGAACCAGCTGTGGAATGTGTGTCAGTTAGGGTGTGGAAAGTCCCCAGGCTCCCCAGCAGGCAGAAG
TATGCAAAGCATGCATCTCAATTAGTCAGCAACCAGGTGTGGAAAGTCCCCAGGCTCCCCAGCAGGCAGA
AGTATGCAAAGCATGCATCTCAATTAGTCAGCAACCATAGTCCCGCCCCTAACTCCGCCCATCCCGCCCC
TAACTCCGCCCAGTTCCGCCCATTCTCCGCCCCATGGCTGACTAATTTTTTTTATTTATGCAGAGGCCGA
GGCCGCCTCGGCCTCTGAGCTATTCCAGAAGTAGTGAGGAGGCTTTTTTGGAGGCCTAGGCTTTTGCAAA
GATCGATCAAGAGACAGGATGAGGATCGTTTCGCATGATTGAACAAGATGGATTGCACGCAGGTTCTCCG
GCCGCTTGGGTGGAGAGGCTATTCGGCTATGACTGGGCACAACAGACAATCGGCTGCTCTGATGCCGCCG
TGTTCCGGCTGTCAGCGCAGGGGCGCCCGGTTCTTTTTGTCAAGACCGACCTGTCCGGTGCCCTGAATGA
ACTGCAAGACGAGGCAGCGCGGCTATCGTGGCTGGCCACGACGGGCGTTCCTTGCGCAGCTGTGCTCGAC
GTTGTCACTGAAGCGGGAAGGGACTGGCTGCTATTGGGCGAAGTGCCGGGGCAGGATCTCCTGTCATCTC
ACCTTGCTCCTGCCGAGAAAGTATCCATCATGGCTGATGCAATGCGGCGGCTGCATACGCTTGATCCGGC
TACCTGCCCATTCGACCACCAAGCGAAACATCGCATCGAGCGAGCACGTACTCGGATGGAAGCCGGTCTT
GTCGATCAGGATGATCTGGACGAAGAGCATCAGGGGCTCGCGCCAGCCGAACTGTTCGCCAGGCTCAAGG
CGAGCATGCCCGACGGCGAGGATCTCGTCGTGACCCATGGCGATGCCTGCTTGCCGAATATCATGGTGGA
AAATGGCCGCTTTTCTGGATTCATCGACTGTGGCCGGCTGGGTGTGGCGGACCGCTATCAGGACATAGCG
TTGGCTACCCGTGATATTGCTGAAGAGCTTGGCGGCGAATGGGCTGACCGCTTCCTCGTGCTTTACGGTA
TCGCCGCTCCCGATTCGCAGCGCATCGCCTTCTATCGCCTTCTTGACGAGTTCTTCTGAGCGGGACTCTG
GGGTTCGAAATGACCGACCAAGCGACGCCCAACCTGCCATCACGAGATTTCGATTCCACCGCCGCCTTCT
ATGAAAGGTTGGGCTTCGGAATCGTTTTCCGGGACGCCGGCTGGATGATCCTCCAGCGCGGGGATCTCAT
GCTGGAGTTCTTCGCCCACCCTAGGGGGAGGCTAACTGAAACACGGAAGGAGACAATACCGGAAGGAACC
CGCGCTATGACGGCAATAAAAAGACAGAATAAAACGCACGGTGTTGGGTCGTTTGTTCATAAACGCGGGG
TTCGGTCCCAGGGCTGGCACTCTGTCGATACCCCACCGAGACCCCATTGGGGCCAATACGCCCGCGTTTC
TTCCTTTTCCCCACCCCACCCCCCAAGTTCGGGTGAAGGCCCAGGGCTCGCAGCCAACGTCGGGGCGGCA
GGCCCTGCCATAGCCTCAGGTTACTCATATATACTTTAGATTGATTTAAAACTTCATTTTTAATTTAAAA
GGATCTAGGTGAAGATCCTTTTTGATAATCTCATGACCAAAATCCCTTAACGTGAGTTTTCGTTCCACTG
AGCGTCAGACCCCGTAGAAAAGATCAAAGGATCTTCTTGAGATCCTTTTTTTCTGCGCGTAATCTGCTGC
TTGCAAACAAAAAAACCACCGCTACCAGCGGTGGTTTGTTTGCCGGATCAAGAGCTACCAACTCTTTTTC
CGAAGGTAACTGGCTTCAGCAGAGCGCAGATACCAAATACTGTTCTTCTAGTGTAGCCGTAGTTAGGCCA
CCACTTCAAGAACTCTGTATCACCGCCTACATACCTCGCTCTGCTAATCCTGTTACCAGTGGCTGCTGCC
AGTGGCGATAAGTCGTGTCTTACCGGGTTGGACTCAAGACGATAGTTACCGGATAAGGCGCAGCGGTCGG
GCTGAACGGGGGGTTCGTGCACACAGCCCAGCTTGGAGCGAACGACCTACACCGAACTGAGATACCTACA
GCGTGAGCTATGAGAAAGCGCCACGCTTCCCGAAGGGAGAAAGGCGGACAGGTATCCGGTAAGCGGCAGG
GTCGGAACAGGAGAGCGCACGAGGGAGCTTCCAGGGGGAAACGCCTGGTATCTTTATAGTCCTGTCGGGT
TTCGCCACCTCTGACTTGAGCGTCGATTTTTGTGATGCTCGTCAGGGGGGCGGAGCCTATGGAAAAACGC
CAGCAACGCGGCCTTTTTACGGTTCCTGGCCTTTTGCTGGCCTTTTGCTCACATGTTCTTTCCTGCGTTA
TCCCCTGATTCTGTGGATAACCGTATTACCGCCATGCATTAGTTATTAATAGTAATCAATTACGGGGTCA
TTAGTTCATAGCCCATATATGGAGTTCCG
