>Addgene plasmid #127148 | RFP-(SIM)3 | depositor partial sequence | sequence record 243139 | insert including restriction sites
TCCGGAGGTAGTGGCGGTAGCGGTGGCTCTTGGGGTGGGAGCAAAGTAGATGTGATCGACTTGACCATCG
AAAGCAGCAGCGACGAAGAAGAAGATCCGCCTGCCAAACGCGGCGGTAGCGGTGGCTCTGGCGGGAGCGG
CGGCTCGAAAGTTGATGTCATTGACCTTACAATTGAATCTTCGAGCGATGAAGAGGAAGATCCTCCAGCG
AAACGTGGCGGCTCGGGAGGTTCGGGCGGCAGCGGCGGAAGCAAAGTCGATGTAATTGACTTAACGATCG
AATCTAGCAGCGATGAAGAAGAAGATCCACCGGCTAAACGTGGGGGCTCATGCGGGGGTTCTTAGGTCGA
C
